>Addgene plasmid #47507 | pVC228 VEGF Site#3 | depositor full sequence | sequence record 67675 | pVC228 VEGF Site#3 sequence 2279 bps
GACGTCGCTAGCTGTACAAAAAAGCAGGCTTTAAAGGAACCAATTCAGTCGACTGGATCCGGTACCAAGG
TCGGGCAGGAAGAGGGCCTATTTCCCATGATTCCTTCATATTTGCATATACGATACAAGGCTGTTAGAGA
GATAATTAGAATTAATTTGACTGTAAACACAAAGATATTAGTACAAAATACGTGACGTAGAAAGTAATAA
TTTCTTGGGTAGTTTGCAGTTTTAAAATTATGTTTTAAAATGGACTATCATATGCTTACCGTAACTTGAA
AGTATTTCGATTTCTTGGCTTTATATATCTTGTGGAAAGGACGAAACACCGGTGAGTGAGTGTGTGCGTG
GTTTTAGAGCTAGAAATAGCAAGTTAAAATAAGGCTAGTCCGTTATCAACTTGAAAAAGTGGCACCGAGT
CGGTGCTTTTTTTAAGCTTGGGCCGCTCGAGGTACCTCTCTACATATGACATGTGAGCAAAAGGCCAGCA
AAAGGCCAGGAACCGTAAAAAGGCCGCGTTGCTGGCGTTTTTCCATAGGCTCCGCCCCCCTGACGAGCAT
CACAAAAATCGACGCTCAAGTCAGAGGTGGCGAAACCCGACAGGACTATAAAGATACCAGGCGTTTCCCC
CTGGAAGCTCCCTCGTGCGCTCTCCTGTTCCGACCCTGCCGCTTACCGGATACCTGTCCGCCTTTCTCCC
TTCGGGAAGCGTGGCGCTTTCTCATAGCTCACGCTGTAGGTATCTCAGTTCGGTGTAGGTCGTTCGCTCC
AAGCTGGGCTGTGTGCACGAACCCCCCGTTCAGCCCGACCGCTGCGCCTTATCCGGTAACTATCGTCTTG
AGTCCAACCCGGTAAGACACGACTTATCGCCACTGGCAGCAGCCACTGGTAACAGGATTAGCAGAGCGAG
GTATGTAGGCGGTGCTACAGAGTTCTTGAAGTGGTGGCCTAACTACGGCTACACTAGAAGAACAGTATTT
GGTATCTGCGCTCTGCTGAAGCCAGTTACCTTCGGAAAAAGAGTTGGTAGCTCTTGATCCGGCAAACAAA
CCACCGCTGGTAGCGGTGGTTTTTTTGTTTGCAAGCAGCAGATTACGCGCAGAAAAAAAGGATCTCAAGA
AGATCCTTTGATCTTTTCTACGGGGTCTGACGCTCAGTGGAACGAAAACTCACGTTAAGGGATTTTGGTC
ATGAGATTATCAAAAAGGATCTTCACCTAGATCCTTTTAAATTAAAAATGAAGTTTTAAATCAATCTAAA
GTATATATGAGTAAACTTGGTCTGACAGTTACCAATGCTTAATCAGTGAGGCACCTATCTCAGCGATCTG
TCTATTTCGTTCATCCATAGTTGCCTGACTCCCCGTCGTGTAGATAACTACGATACGGGAGGGCTTACCA
TCTGGCCCCAGTGCTGCAATGATACCGCGAGACCCACGCTCACCGGCTCCAGATTTATCAGCAATAAACC
AGCCAGCCGGAAGGGCCGAGCGCAGAAGTGGTCCTGCAACTTTATCCGCCTCCATCCAGTCTATTAATTG
TTGCCGGGAAGCTAGAGTAAGTAGTTCGCCAGTTAATAGTTTGCGCAACGTTGTTGCCATTGCTACAGGC
ATCGTGGTGTCACGCTCGTCGTTTGGTATGGCTTCATTCAGCTCCGGTTCCCAACGATCAAGGCGAGTTA
CATGATCCCCCATGTTGTGCAAAAAAGCGGTTAGCTCCTTCGGTCCTCCGATCGTTGTCAGAAGTAAGTT
GGCCGCAGTGTTATCACTCATGGTTATGGCAGCACTGCATAATTCTCTTACTGTCATGCCATCCGTAAGA
TGCTTTTCTGTGACTGGTGAGTACTCAACCAAGTCATTCTGAGAATAGTGTATGCGGCGACCGAGTTGCT
CTTGCCCGGCGTCAATACGGGATAATACCGCGCCACATAGCAGAACTTTAAAAGTGCTCATCATTGGAAA
ACGTTCTTCGGGGCGAAAACTCTCAAGGATCTTACCGCTGTTGAGATCCAGTTCGATGTAACCCACTCGT
GCACCCAACTGATCTTCAGCATCTTTTACTTTCACCAGCGTTTCTGGGTGAGCAAAAACAGGAAGGCAAA
ATGCCGCAAAAAAGGGAATAAGGGCGACACGGAAATGTTGAATACTCATACTCTTCCTTTTTCAATATTA
TTGAAGCATTTATCAGGGTTATTGTCTCATGAGCGGATACATATTTGAATGTATTTAGAAAAATAAACAA
ATAGGGGTTCCGCGCACATTTCCCCGAAAAGTGCCACCT
Features (pLannotate 1.2.2; 6 found; start..end, strand, type, name):
     13..30      +  protein_bind   attB1 (fragment): mutant version of attB; recombination site for the Gateway® BP reaction BP Clonase™
     82..322     +  promoter       U6 promoter: RNA polymerase III promoter for human U6 snRNA
    351..426     +  misc_RNA       gRNA scaffold: guide RNA scaffold for the Streptococcus pyogenes CRISPR/Cas9 system
    530..1118    -  rep_origin     ori: high-copy-number ColE1/pMB1/pBR322/pUC origin of replication
   1289..2149    -  CDS            AmpR: β-lactamase; bla; confers resistance to ampicillin, carbenicillin, and related antibiotics
   2150..2254    -  promoter       AmpR promoter: bla
