[The description below was written by a language model from this plasmid's Addgene catalogue record and pLannotate feature annotations shown in this document.]
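Description:
pVC228 VEGF Site#3 is a small (about 2.3 kb) mammalian CRISPR guide RNA expression plasmid built on the MLM3636 backbone. It is propagated in E. coli through a high-copy ColE1/pUC-type origin of replication and selected with ampicillin, with β-lactamase (AmpR) expressed from its native bla promoter. The plasmid carries no mammalian selection marker or reporter in the annotated features, so it is suited to transient delivery by transfection rather than stable selection. A short fragment of a Gateway attB1 site is also annotated upstream of the expression cassette; it appears to be a backbone remnant with no stated role.

The payload is a single-guide RNA cassette. The human U6 promoter, an RNA polymerase III promoter well suited to producing short, precisely defined transcripts, drives a 20-nucleotide spacer directed against a site in the human VEGFA gene ("site 3"), which is fused directly to the Streptococcus pyogenes gRNA scaffold that Cas9 binds. The spacer was inserted between BsmBI sites, the standard oligo-cloning route for this backbone; the record lists these sites as not destroyed.

The plasmid does not encode a nuclease. The depositor notes that it is meant to be co-delivered with a separate plasmid expressing mammalian codon-optimized S. pyogenes Cas9, which the transcribed guide directs to the VEGFA target for cleavage in human cells. It was generated in the context of work characterizing off-target mutagenesis by CRISPR-Cas nucleases in human cells, and it serves as a defined reagent for studies of on-target editing and specificity at this endogenous locus.
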