Addgene plasmid #47507: pVC228 VEGF Site#3
Purpose: human gRNA expression vector targeting VEGF
Depositing lab: Keith Joung. Depositing organization: Massachusetts General Hospital. Publication: High-frequency off-target mutagenesis induced by CRISPR-Cas nucleases in human cells. Fu Y, Foden JA, Khayter C, Maeder ML, Reyon D, Joung JK, Sander JD. Nat Biotechnol. 2013 Jun 23. doi: 10.1038/nbt.2623. PubMed 23792628.
Backbone
  Vector backbone: MLM3636
  Backbone manufacturer: Joung lab (Addgene plasmid #43860)
  Backbone size w/o insert (bp): 2278
  Vector type: Mammalian Expression, CRISPR
Growth in bacteria
  Bacterial resistance: Ampicillin, 100 μg/mL
  Growth temperature: 37°C
  Growth strain: XL1 Blue
  Copy number: Unknown
Gene/Insert
  Gene/Insert name: gRNA-VEGF site 3
  Species: H. sapiens (human)
  Insert size (bp): 20
  Entrez Gene: VEGFA (a.k.a. L-VEGF, MVCD1, VEGF, VPF)
  Promoter: U6
  Cloning method: Restriction Enzyme; 5′ cloning site BsmBI (not destroyed); 3′ cloning site BsmBI (not destroyed)
  Sequencing primers: 5′ hU6-F (5'-GAGGGCCTATTTCCCATGATT-3')
Terms and licenses: Academic/Nonprofit Terms; Industry Terms: Not Available to Industry
Depositor comments: Target site: GGTGAGTGAGTGTGTGCGTG gRNA expression vector targeting human VEGF for use with JDS246 (Addgene plasmid# 43861--mammalian codon-optimized streptococcus pyogenes Cas9)
How to cite: pVC228 VEGF Site#3 was a gift from Keith Joung (Addgene plasmid # 47507 ; http://n2t.net/addgene:47507 ; RRID:Addgene_47507)
