>Addgene plasmid #47507 | pVC228 VEGF Site#3 | addgene partial sequence | sequence record 69830 | hU6-F 5'-GAGGGCCTATTTCCCATGATT-3'
GGCTGTTAGAGAGATAATTAGAATTAATTTGACTGTAAACACAAAGATATTAGTACAAAATACGTGACGT
AGAAAGTAATAATTTCTTGGGTAGTTTGCAGTTTTAAAATTATGTTTTAAAATGGACTATCATATGCTTA
CCGTAACTTGAAAGTATTTCGATTTCTTGGCTTTATATATCTTGTGGAAAGGACGAAACACCGGTGAGTG
AGTGTGTGCGTGGTTTTAGAGCTAGAAATAGCAAGTTAAAATAAGGCTAGTCCGTTATCAACTTGAAAAA
GTGGCACCGAGTCGGTGCTTTTTTTAAGCTTGGGCCGCTCGAGGTACCTCTCTACATATGACATGTGAGC
AAAAGGCCAGCAAAAGGCCAGGAACCGTAAAAAGGCCGCGTTGCTGGCGTTTTTCCATAGGCTCCGCCCC
CCTGACGAGCATCACAAAAATCGACGCTCAAGTCAGAGGTGGCGAAACCCGACAGGACTATAAAGATACC
AGGCGTTTCCCCCTGGAAGCTCCCTCGTGCGCTCTCCTGTTCCGACCCTGCCGCTTACCGGATACCTGTC
CGCCTTTCTCCCTTCGGGAAGCGTGGCGCTTTCTCATAGCTCACGCTGTAGGTATCTCAGTTCGGTGTAG
GTCGTTCGCTCCAAGCTGGGCTGTGTGCACGAACCCCCCGTTCAGCCCGACCGCTGCGCCTTATCCGGTA
ACTATCGTCTTGAGTCCAACCCGGTAAGACACGACTTATCGCCACTGGCAGCAGCCACTGGTAACAGGAT
TAGCAGAGCGAGGTATGTAGGCGGTGCTACAGAGTTCTTGAAGTGGTGGCCTAACTACGGCTACACTAGA
AGAACAGTATTTGGTATCTGCGCTCTG
